>Addgene plasmid #212380 | pTwist-SARS-CoV-2 Spike-deltaC18 SAK006840 VOC-501Y.V2 (B.1.351v3) - No RBD Mutations | addgene full sequence | sequence record 433143 | Addgene NGS Result
ATGTTTGTGTTCCTCGTTCTCCTGCCCCTCGTTTCTTCCCAATGCGTGAACCTCACAACTAGAACGCAGC
TCCCACCCGCTTACACGAACTCTTTTACTCGTGGAGTATACTATCCCGATAAAGTCTTTAGGTCCAGTGT
CCTTCATTCTACTCAAGACCTTTTCCTGCCATTCTTCTCAAATGTCACCTGGTTCCATGCTATCCACGTT
TCTGGCACCAACGGAACTAAACGATTTGCTAATCCCGTCTTGCCATTTAACGATGGCGTATACTTTGCCT
CAACGGAGAAGTCCAACATTATCCGGGGATGGATATTTGGCACCACCCTGGACTCCAAGACACAGTCTCT
CCTCATTGTGAACAACGCCACCAATGTCGTCATCAAAGTCTGTGAATTTCAATTTTGTAACGATCCCTTT
CTCGGGGTTTATTATCATAAGAATAACAAGTCTTGGATGGAGTCAGAGTTCCGCGTTTACAGTTCCGCTA
ACAACTGTACTTTTGAGTACGTTTCCCAACCATTTCTCATGGATCTTGAAGGGAAGCAAGGCAACTTCAA
GAATCTCCGCGAATTTGTGTTTAAGAATATAGACGGCTACTTCAAAATTTATAGCAAGCATACCCCGATA
AATCTGGTTCGGGATCTCCCTCAAGGCTTCTCCGCGTTGGAACCCCTCGTGGACTTGCCGATTGGCATCA
ACATCACCCGGTTCCAAACCCTTCATATAAGCTACCTCACGCCTGGCGACAGTAGTAGTGGTTGGACAGC
GGGCGCAGCAGCCTACTATGTGGGATATTTGCAACCACGCACCTTTCTTCTCAAATATAACGAAAACGGA
ACAATTACCGATGCCGTAGACTGTGCCCTCGATCCCCTGTCCGAAACTAAATGCACACTCAAGTCCTTCA
CAGTTGAGAAAGGCATATACCAAACCAGTAACTTCCGCGTCCAACCCACCGAATCCATTGTTCGATTCCC
TAACATCACCAATTTGTGTCCTTTCGGTGAAGTATTTAATGCCACTCGATTTGCATCAGTTTATGCCTGG
AATCGCAAGCGAATATCAAATTGTGTTGCAGATTATAGTGTCCTGTATAATAGCGCATCATTCAGCACTT
TTAAGTGTTATGGGGTCAGCCCTACGAAATTGAATGACTTGTGTTTTACCAACGTTTACGCAGATTCTTT
CGTCATACGCGGCGACGAAGTCCGACAGATTGCACCGGGGCAAACCGGAAAGATAGCAGACTATAATTAT
AAGTTGCCGGATGACTTCACCGGCTGCGTTATAGCATGGAACTCCAATAATCTCGATTCAAAAGTCGGCG
GCAACTATAATTATCTTTACCGCCTGTTTCGCAAGTCAAATCTGAAGCCCTTTGAACGTGACATCTCCAC
CGAAATTTATCAAGCTGGCAGCACCCCATGTAATGGAGTGGAAGGGTTTAACTGTTATTTTCCCCTTCAA
TCATACGGATTTCAACCAACAAATGGGGTGGGCTATCAACCATATCGGGTGGTAGTCTTGAGCTTTGAGC
TGCTCCACGCACCGGCTACAGTTTGCGGACCGAAGAAAAGCACTAACCTGGTGAAGAATAAATGTGTGAA
CTTCAACTTTAATGGGCTCACCGGAACAGGGGTGCTGACAGAATCAAACAAGAAATTTCTCCCTTTTCAA
CAATTTGGTAGAGACATTGCCGATACCACAGATGCCGTCCGCGATCCGCAAACACTGGAAATCCTCGATA
TAACACCCTGTAGCTTCGGCGGGGTCAGCGTGATAACTCCCGGAACGAACACATCCAACCAAGTGGCTGT
CCTGTATCAAGGTGTCAACTGTACCGAAGTCCCTGTGGCGATACACGCCGACCAACTGACACCCACCTGG
AGAGTCTACTCAACAGGTTCCAATGTCTTTCAAACTAGAGCGGGTTGTCTCATTGGCGCTGAGCATGTCA
ATAATTCATACGAATGTGATATTCCTATTGGGGCAGGAATCTGTGCGTCTTATCAAACTCAAACGAACTC
ACCACGGCGCGCTCGCTCAGTAGCCAGCCAGTCCATAATCGCCTATACCATGAGTCTCGGGGTTGAGAAC
TCCGTGGCTTATTCAAACAATTCCATCGCAATCCCAACTAACTTTACCATTAGCGTTACCACGGAAATCT
TGCCCGTCAGCATGACTAAGACGAGCGTAGACTGTACGATGTATATCTGTGGGGATTCCACCGAGTGTAG
CAACCTCTTGCTTCAATACGGGTCTTTCTGTACTCAACTCAACCGAGCATTGACCGGAATTGCGGTCGAA
CAAGACAAGAATACCCAAGAGGTGTTCGCACAAGTAAAGCAAATATACAAAACGCCGCCAATCAAAGATT
TTGGCGGGTTTAATTTTAGCCAAATACTGCCAGACCCATCTAAGCCTTCAAAACGCAGCTTTATCGAGGA
TCTGCTGTTCAACAAAGTTACGTTGGCTGACGCGGGTTTCATTAAGCAGTATGGGGATTGTTTGGGAGAC
ATTGCGGCCCGCGACCTTATCTGTGCTCAAAAATTCAATGGGTTGACAGTTCTGCCCCCTCTGCTCACTG
ATGAGATGATTGCACAGTATACATCAGCATTGTTGGCAGGAACCATTACATCCGGCTGGACTTTTGGCGC
GGGTGCGGCCCTTCAAATACCTTTCGCTATGCAAATGGCTTACAGATTCAATGGGATTGGTGTCACGCAA
AATGTATTGTATGAAAATCAGAAGCTGATCGCTAATCAATTTAACAGCGCGATTGGCAAGATCCAAGATT
CACTGTCAAGCACAGCGTCCGCCCTCGGCAAACTCCAAGATGTTGTGAATCAAAACGCCCAGGCCCTGAA
TACCCTCGTGAAGCAACTGAGTTCTAACTTCGGCGCAATCTCCAGCGTCCTCAACGACATATTGTCCAGA
CTTGATAAGGTGGAAGCCGAGGTGCAAATTGATCGGCTCATCACAGGCAGGCTCCAGTCACTCCAAACTT
ATGTGACACAACAGTTGATCCGGGCTGCTGAGATACGAGCAAGCGCCAACCTGGCCGCCACTAAAATGTC
AGAGTGCGTGCTCGGGCAGTCCAAACGGGTTGACTTTTGTGGCAAGGGCTATCACTTGATGTCCTTCCCC
CAATCCGCCCCACATGGAGTGGTCTTTCTCCACGTCACTTATGTCCCTGCTCAAGAGAAGAACTTTACGA
CAGCTCCAGCAATCTGTCACGATGGCAAAGCGCACTTTCCCAGGGAAGGCGTTTTCGTCAGTAATGGCAC
GCATTGGTTTGTGACCCAAAGGAATTTCTATGAACCCCAAATCATAACCACTGACAATACATTTGTCTCA
GGCAACTGTGATGTGGTCATTGGGATCGTGAACAACACGGTATATGATCCCCTGCAACCCGAGTTGGATA
GCTTCAAAGAGGAATTGGATAAATACTTTAAGAATCATACTTCACCCGATGTTGATCTCGGGGACATATC
AGGAATAAATGCAAGTGTCGTCAACATTCAGAAAGAGATTGATCGCCTTAATGAGGTCGCCAAGAACTTG
AATGAATCTTTGATCGACTTGCAAGAACTGGGCAAATACGAACAATATATTAAATGGCCCTGGTACATTT
GGTTGGGCTTTATCGCCGGACTTATAGCTATCGTTATGGTCACAATTATGTTGTGCTGTATGACTAGCTG
TTGTTCCTGCTTGAAAGGATGTTGCAGTTGCGGATCTTGTTGTAAATAAAGGATCCTCTAGAAGTTGTCT
CCTCCTGCACTGACTGACTGATACAATCGATTTCTGGATCCGCAGGCCTAATCAACCTCTGGATTACAAA
ATTTGTGAAAGATTGACTGGTATTCTTAACTATGTTGCTCCTTTTACGCTATGTGGATACGCTGCTTTAA
TGCCTTTGTATCATGCTATTGCTTCCCGTATGGCTTTCATTTTCTCCTCCTTGTATAAATCCTGGTTGCT
GTCTCTTTATGAGGAGTTGTGGCCCGTTGTCAGGCAACGTGGCGTGGTGTGCACTGTGTTTGCTGACGCA
ACCCCCACTGGTTGGGGCATTGCCACCACCTGTCAGCTCCTTTCCGGGACTTTCGCTTTCCCCCTCCCTA
TTGCCACGGCGGAACTCATCGCCGCCTGCCTTGCCCGCTGCTGGACAGGGGCTCGGCTGTTGGGCACTGA
CAATTCCGTGGTGTTGTCGGGGAAGCTGACGTCCTTTCCATGGCTGCTCGCCTGTGTTGCCACCTGGATT
CTGCGCGGGACGTCCTTCTGCTACGTCCCTTCGGCCCTCAATCCAGCGGACCTTCCTTCCCGCGGCCTGC
TGCCGGCTCTGCGGCCTCTTCCGCGTCTTCGCCTTCGCCCTCAGACGAGTCGGATCTCCCTTTGGGCCGC
CTCCCCGCCTGTCTAGCTTGACTGACTGAGATACAGCGTACCTTCAGCTCACAGACATGATAAGATACAT
TGATGAGTTTGGACAAACCACAACTAGAATGCAGTGAAAAAAATGCTTTATTTGTGAAATTTGTGATGCT
ATTGCTTTATTTGTAACCATTATAAGCTGCAATAAACAAGTTAACAACAACAATTGCATTCATTTTATGT
TTCAGGTTCAGGGGGAGGTGTGGGAGGTTTTTTAAAGCAAGTAAAACCTCTACAAATGTGGTATTGGCCC
ATCTCTATCGGTATCGTAGCATAACCCCTTGGGGCCTCTAAACGGGTCTTGAGGGGTTTTTTGTGCCCCT
CGGGCCGGATTGCTATCTACCGGCATTGGCGCAGAAAAAAATGCCTGATGCGACGCTGCGCGTCTTATAC
TCCCACATATGCCAGATTCAGCAACGGATACGGCTTCCCCAACTTGCCCACTTCCATACGTGTCCTCCTT
ACCAGAAATTTATCCTTAAGGTCGTCAGCTATCCTGCAGGCGATCTCTCGATTTCGATCAAGACATTCCT
TTAATGGTCTTTTCTGGACACCACTAGGGGTCAGAAGTAGTTCATCAAACTTTCTTCCCTCCCTAATCTC
ATTGGTTACCTTGGGCTATCGAAACTTAATTAAGCGATCTGCATCTCAATTAGTCAGCAACCATAGTCCC
GCCCCTAACTCCGCCCATCCCGCCCCTAACTCCGCCCAGTTCCGCCCATTCTCCGCCCCATCGCTGACTA
ATTTTTTTTATTTATGCAGAGGCCGAGGCCGCCTCGGCCTCTGAGCTATTCCAGAAGTAGTGAGGAGGCT
TTTTTGGAGGCCTAGGCTTTTGCAAAGGAGGTAGCCAACATGATTGAACAAGATGGATTGCACGCAGGTT
CTCCCGCCGCTTGGGTGGAGAGGCTATTCGGCTATGACTGGGCACAACAGACAATCGGCTGCTCTGATGC
CGCCGTGTTCCGGCTGTCAGCGCAGGGGCGCCCGGTTCTTTTTGTCAAGACCGACCTGTCCGGTGCCCTG
AATGAACTCCAGGACGAGGCAGCGCGGCTATCGTGGCTGGCCACGACGGGCGTTCCTTGCGCAGCTGTGC
TCGACGTTGTCACTGAAGCGGGAAGGGACTGGCTGCTATTGGGCGAAGTGCCGGGGCAGGATCTCCTGTC
ATCTCACCTTGCTCCTGCCGAGAAAGTATCCATCATGGCTGATGCAATGCGGCGGCTGCATACGCTTGAT
CCGGCTACCTGCCCATTCGACCACCAAGCGAAACATCGCATCGAGCGAGCACGTACTCGGATGGAAGCCG
GTCTTGTCGATCAGGATGATCTGGACGAAGAGCATCAGGGGCTCGCGCCAGCCGAACTGTTCGCCAGGCT
CAAGGCGCGGATGCCCGACGGCGAGGATCTCGTCGTGACCCACGGCGATGCCTGCTTGCCGAATATCATG
GTGGAAAATGGCCGCTTTTCTGGATTCATCGACTGTGGCCGGCTGGGTGTGGCGGACCGCTATCAGGACA
TAGCGTTGGCTACCCGTGATATTGCTGAAGAGCTTGGCGGCGAATGGGCTGACCGCTTCCTCGTGCTTTA
CGGTATCGCCGCTCCCGATTCGCAGCGCATCGCCTTCTATCGCCTTCTTGACGAGTTCTTCTAGTATGTA
AGCCCTGTGCCTTCTAGTTGCCAGCCATCTGTTGTTTGCCCCTCCCCCGTGCCTTCCTTGACCCTGGAAG
GTGCCACTCCCACTGTCCTTTCCTAATAAAATGAGGAAATTGCATCGCATTGTCTGAGTAGGTGTCATTC
TATTCTGGGGGGTGGGGTGGGGCAGGACAGCAAGGGGGAGGATTGGGAAGACAATAGCAGGCATGCTGGG
GATGCGGTGGGCTCTATGGTTAATTAACCAGTCAAGTCAGCTACTTGGCGAGATCGACTTGTCTGGGTTT
CGACTACGCTCAGAATTGCGTCAGTCAAGTTCGATCTGGTCCTTGCTATTGCACCCGTTCTCCGATTACG
AGTTTCATTTAAATCATGTGAGCAAAAGGCCAGCAAAAGGCCAGGAACCGTAAAAAGGCCGCGTTGCTGG
CGTTTTTCCATAGGCTCCGCCCCCCTGACGAGCATCACAAAAATCGACGCTCAAGTCAGAGGTGGCGAAA
CCCGACAGGACTATAAAGATACCAGGCGTTTCCCCCTGGAAGCTCCCTCGTGCGCTCTCCTGTTCCGACC
CTGCCGCTTACCGGATACCTGTCCGCCTTTCTCCCTTCGGGAAGCGTGGCGCTTTCTCATAGCTCACGCT
GTAGGTATCTCAGTTCGGTGTAGGTCGTTCGCTCCAAGCTGGGCTGTGTGCACGAACCCCCCGTTCAGCC
CGACCGCTGCGCCTTATCCGGTAACTATCGTCTTGAGTCCAACCCGGTAAGACACGACTTATCGCCACTG
GCAGCAGCCACTGGTAACAGGATTAGCAGAGCGAGGTATGTAGGCGGTGCTACAGAGTTCTTGAAGTGGT
GGCCTAACTACGGCTACACTAGAAGAACAGTATTTGGTATCTGCGCTCTGCTGAAGCCAGTTACCTTCGG
AAAAAGAGTTGGTAGCTCTTGATCCGGCAAACAAACCACCGCTGGTAGCGGTGGTTTTTTTGTTTGCAAG
CAGCAGATTACGCGCAGAAAAAAAGGATCTCAAGAAGATCCTTTGATCTTTTCTACGGGGTCTGACGCTC
AGTGGAACGAAAACTCACGTTAAGGGATTTTGGTCATGAGATTATCAAAAAGGATCTTCACCTAGATCCT
TTTAAATTAAAAATGAAGTTTTAAATCAATCTAAAGTATATATGAGTAAACTTGGTCTGACAGTTACCAA
TGCTTAATCAGTGAGGCACCTATCTCAGCGATCTGTCTATTTCGTTCATCCATAGTTGCATTTAAATTTC
CGAACTCTCCAAGGCCCTCGTCGGAAAATCTTCAAACCTTTCGTCCGATCCATCTTGCAGGCTACCTCTC
GAACGAACTATCGCAAGTCTCTTGGCCGGCCTTGCGCCTTGGCTATTGCTTGGCAGCGCCTATCGCCAGG
TATTACTCCAATCCCGAATATCCGAGATCGGGATCACCCGAGAGAAGTTCAACCTACATCCTCAATCCCG
ATCTATCCGAGATCCGAGGAATATCGAAATCGGGGCGCGCCTGGTGTACCGAGAACGATCCTCTCAGTGC
GAGTCTCGACGATCCATATCGTTGCTTGGCAGTCAGCCAGTCGGAATCCAGCTTGGGACCCAGGAAGTCC
AATCGTCAGATATTGTACTCAAGCCTGGTCACGGCAGCGTACCGATCTGTTTAAACCTAGATATTGATAG
TCTGATCGGTCAACGTATAATCGAGTCCTAGCTTTTGCAAACATCTATCAAGAGACAGGATCAGCAGGAG
GCTTTCGCATGAGTATTCAACATTTCCGTGTCGCCCTTATTCCCTTTTTTGCGGCATTTTGCCTTCCTGT
TTTTGCTCACCCAGAAACGCTGGTGAAAGTAAAAGATGCTGAAGATCAGTTGGGTGCGCGAGTGGGTTAC
ATCGAACTGGATCTCAACAGCGGTAAGATCCTTGAGAGTTTTCGCCCCGAAGAACGCTTTCCAATGATGA
GCACTTTTAAAGTTCTGCTATGTGGCGCGGTATTATCCCGTATTGACGCCGGGCAAGAGCAACTCGGTCG
CCGCATACACTATTCTCAGAATGACTTGGTTGAGTATTCACCAGTCACAGAAAAGCATCTTACGGATGGC
ATGACAGTAAGAGAATTATGCAGTGCTGCCATAACCATGAGTGATAACACTGCGGCCAACTTACTTCTGA
CAACGATTGGAGGACCGAAGGAGCTAACCGCTTTTTTGCACAACATGGGGGATCATGTAACTCGCCTTGA
TCGTTGGGAACCGGAGCTGAATGAAGCCATACCAAACGACGAGCGTGACACCACGATGCCTGTAGCAATG
GCAACAACCTTGCGTAAACTATTAACTGGCGAACTACTTACTCTAGCTTCCCGGCAACAGTTGATAGACT
GGATGGAGGCGGATAAAGTTGCAGGACCACTTCTGCGCTCGGCCCTTCCGGCTGGCTGGTTTATTGCTGA
TAAATCTGGAGCCGGTGAGCGTGGGTCTCGCGGTATCATTGCAGCACTGGGGCCAGATGGTAAGCCCTCC
CGTATCGTAGTTATCTACACGACGGGGAGTCAGGCAACTATGGATGAACGAAATAGACAGATCGCTGAGA
TAGGTGCCTCACTGATTAAGCATTGGTAACCGATTCTAGGTGCATTGGCGCAGAAAAAAATGCCTGATGC
GACGCTGCGCGTCTTATACTCCCACATATGCCAGATTCAGCAACGGATACGGCTTCCCCAACTTGCCCAC
TTCCATACGTGTCCTCCTTACCAGAAATTTATCCTTAAGATCCCGAATCGTTTAAACTCGACTCTGGCTC
TATCGAATCTCCGTCGTTTCGAGCTTACGCGAACAGCCGTGGCGCTCATTTGCTCGTCGGGCATCGAATC
TCGTCAGCTATCGTCAGCTTACCTTTTTGGCAGCGATCGCGGCTCCCGACATCTTGGACCATTAGCTCCA
CAGGTATCTTCTTCCCTCTAGTGGTCATAACAGCAGCTTCAGCTACCTCTCAATTCAAAAAACCCCTCAA
GACCCGTTTAGAGGCCCCAAGGGGTTATGCTATCAATCGTTGCGTTACACACACAAAAAACCAACACACA
TCCATCTTCGATGGATAGCGATTTTATTATCTAACTGCTGATCGAGTGTAGCCAGATCTAGTAATCAATT
ACGGGGTCATTAGTTCATAGCCCATATATGGAGTTCCGCGTTACATAACTTACGGTAAATGGCCCGCCTG
GCTGACCGCCCAACGACCCCCGCCCATTGACGTCAATAATGACGTATGTTCCCATAGTAACGCCAATAGG
GACTTTCCATTGACGTCAATGGGTGGAGTATTTACGGTAAACTGCCCACTTGGCAGTACATCAAGTGTAT
CATATGCCAAGTACGCCCCCTATTGACGTCAATGACGGTAAATGGCCCGCCTGGCATTATGCCCAGTACA
TGACCTTATGGGACTTTCCTACTTGGCAGTACATCTACGTATTAGTCATCGCTATTACCATGCTGATGCG
GTTTTGGCAGTACATCAATGGGCGTGGATAGCGGTTTGACTCACGGGGATTTCCAAGTCTCCACCCCATT
GACGTCAATGGGAGTTTGTTTTGGCACCAAAATCAACGGGACTTTCCAAAATGTCGTAACAACTCCGCCC
CATTGACGCAAATGGGCGGTAGGCGTGTACGGTGGGAGGTCTATATAAGCAGAGCTGGTTTAGTGAACCG
TCAGATCGCCTGGAGACGCCATCCACGCTGTTTTGACCTCCATAGAAGACACCGGGACCGATCCAGCCTC
CCCTCGAAGCTTACATGTGGTACCGAGCTCGGATCCTGAGAACTTCAGGGTGAGTCTATGGGACCCTTGA
TGTTTTCTTTCCCCTTCTTTTCTATGGTTAAGTTCATGTCATAGGAAGGGGAGAAGTAACAGGGTACACA
TATTGACCAAATCAGGGTAATTTTGCATTTGTAATTTTAAAAAATGCTTTCTTCTTTTAATATACTTTTT
TGTTTATCTTATTTCTAATACTTTCCCTAATCTCTTTCTTTCAGGGCAATAATGATACAATGTATCATGC
CTCTTTGCACCATTCTAAAGAATAACAGTGATAATTTCTGGGTTAAGGCAATAGCAATATTTCTGCATAT
AAATATTTCTGCATATAAATTGTAACTGATGTAAGAGGTTTCATATTGCTAATAGCAGCTACAATCCAGC
TACCATTCTGCTTTTATTTTATGGTTGGGATAAGGCTGGATTATTCTGAGTCCAAGCTAGGCCCTTTTGC
TAATCATGTTCATACCTCTTATCTTCCTCCCACAGCTCCTGGGCAACGTGCTGGTCTGTGTGCTGGCCCA
TCACTTTGGCAAAGGCGGCCGCC
Features (pLannotate 1.2.2; 21 found; start..end, strand, type, name):
      1..3756    +  CDS            S: SPIKE_SARS2 - Experimental evidence at protein level: Swiss-Prot protein existence level 1. [Spike glycoprotein]: May down-regulate host tetherin (BST2) by lysosomal degradation, thereby counteracting its antiviral activity. From Severe acute respiratory syndrome coronavirus 2 (2019-nCoV) (SARS-CoV-2).
   3830..4418    +  misc_feature   WPRE: woodchuck hepatitis virus posttranscriptional regulatory element
   4471..4592    -  polyA_signal   SV40 poly(A) signal: SV40 polyadenylation signal
   4615..4684    -  CDS            large T antigen (fragment): large T antigen from SV40 (simian virus 40)
   4707..4753    +  terminator     T7 terminator: transcription terminator for bacteriophage T7 RNA polymerase
   4783..4919    +  terminator     rrnG terminator: transcription terminator from the E. coli ribosomal RNA rrnG operon (Albrechtsen et al., 1991)
   4964..5035    +  misc_feature   3' β-globin insulator: insulator downstream of the human β-globin locus (Farrell et al., 2002)
   5080..5276    +  promoter       SV40 promoter: SV40 early promoter
   5290..6081    +  CDS            neo: KKA2_KLEPN - Also known as kan, nptII. Experimental evidence at protein level: Swiss-Prot protein existence level 1. Resistance to kanamycin, neomycin, paromomycin, ribostamycin, butirosin and gentamicin B. From Klebsiella pneumoniae.
   6095..6319    +  polyA_signal   bGH poly(A) signal: bovine growth hormone polyadenylation signal
   6515..7103    -  rep_origin     ori: high-copy-number ColE1/pMB1/pBR322/pUC origin of replication
   7275..7339    -  CDS            bla(M) (fragment): β-lactamase lacking the signal sequence; bla(M); allows cytosolic expression of β-lactamase
   7849..8709    +  CDS            AmpR: β-lactamase; bla; confers resistance to ampicillin, carbenicillin, and related antibiotics
   8722..8858    +  terminator     rrnG terminator: transcription terminator from the E. coli ribosomal RNA rrnG operon (Albrechtsen et al., 1991)
   9010..9081    +  misc_feature   5' β-globin insulator: insulator upstream of the human β-globin locus (Farrell et al., 2002)
   9086..9132    -  terminator     T7 terminator: transcription terminator for bacteriophage T7 RNA polymerase
   9150..9198    -  polyA_signal   poly(A) signal: synthetic polyadenylation signal
   9279..9582    +  enhancer       CMV enhancer: human cytomegalovirus immediate early enhancer
   9655..9672    -  promoter       CMV promoter (fragment): human cytomegalovirus (CMV) immediate early promoter
   9735..9786    +  promoter       CMVd2 promoter: truncated human cytomegalovirus (CMV) immediate early promoter that yields moderately reduced expression relative to the full-length promoter
   9920..10395   +  intron         β-globin intron: internally truncated intron from human β-globin
