[The description below was written by a language model from this plasmid's Addgene catalogue record and pLannotate feature annotations shown in this document.]
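Description:
pTwist-SARS-CoV-2 Spike-deltaC18 SAK006840 VOC-501Y.V2 (B.1.351v3) - No RBD Mutations is a mammalian expression plasmid of about 10.5 kb, built on the Twist pTwist-CMV-BetaGlobin-WPRE-Neo backbone. It carries a SARS-CoV-2 spike glycoprotein gene for making spike-pseudotyped virus. The plasmid is maintained in E. coli at high copy from a ColE1/pUC-type origin and selected with ampicillin through the AmpR β-lactamase gene. A separate cassette, consisting of the SV40 early promoter, neo and a bGH polyadenylation signal, provides a marker for neomycin-type (G418) selection in mammalian cells.

The spike open reading frame is annotated as a single coding sequence of roughly 3.76 kb. As the name indicates, it lacks the C-terminal 18 residues, a truncation commonly used to improve spike incorporation into pseudovirions. It carries the non-RBD changes of the B.1.351 (501Y.V2, Beta) lineage: D80A, deletion of L242–L244, R246I, D614G and A701V. The receptor-binding domain is left unmutated, so the contribution of mutations outside the RBD can be assessed separately. The insert and mutation fields also list G215D, which the purpose statement omits, so the record is inconsistent on this point.

The catalogue gives the promoter as CAG. The feature table and the backbone name instead show a CMV enhancer with CMV promoter elements followed by a truncated human β-globin intron upstream of the spike gene. Downstream, a WPRE is present to enhance transcript expression, followed by an SV40 poly(A) signal that is annotated on the opposite strand. β-globin insulator elements and bacterial and T7 terminators flank the expression units. The plasmid was deposited in connection with work on SARS-CoV-2 escape from mRNA vaccine-induced humoral immunity.
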