Addgene plasmid #212380: pTwist-SARS-CoV-2 Spike-deltaC18 SAK006840 VOC-501Y.V2 (B.1.351v3) - No RBD Mutations
Purpose: Encodes SARS-CoV-2 spike D80A, deltaL242-L244, R246I, D614G, A701V for pseudovirus production
Depositing lab: Alejandro Balazs. Depositing organization: Massachusetts General Hospital. Publication: Ongoing evolution of SARS-CoV-2 drives escape from mRNA vaccine-induced humoral immunity. Roederer AL, Cao Y, Denis KS, Sheehan ML, Li CJ, Lam EC, Gregory DJ, Poznansky MC, Iafrate AJ, Canaday DH, Gravenstein S, Garcia-Beltran WF, Balazs AB. medRxiv [Preprint]. 2024 Mar 7:2024.03.05.24303815. doi: 10.1101/2024.03.05.24303815. PubMed 38496628.
Backbone
  Vector backbone: pTwist-CMV-BetaGlobin-WPRE-Neo
  Backbone manufacturer: Twist
  Vector type: Mammalian Expression
Growth in bacteria
  Bacterial resistance: Ampicillin, 100 μg/mL
  Growth temperature: 37°C
  Growth strain: DH5alpha
  Copy number: High Copy
Gene/Insert
  Gene/Insert name: SARS-CoV-2 Spike D80A, G215D, deltaL242-L244, R246I, D614G, A701V
  Species: Severe acute respiratory syndrome coronavirus 2
  Mutation: D80A, G215D, deltaL242-L244, R246I, D614G, A701V
  Entrez Gene: S (a.k.a. GU280_gp02, spike glycoprotein)
  Promoter: CAG
  Cloning method: Ligation Independent Cloning
Terms and licenses: Academic/Nonprofit Terms; Industry Terms: Not Available to Industry
Depositor comments: Please visit https://www.medrxiv.org/content/10.1101/2024.03.05.24303815v1 for medRxiv preprint.
How to cite: pTwist-SARS-CoV-2 Spike-deltaC18 SAK006840 VOC-501Y.V2 (B.1.351v3) - No RBD Mutations was a gift from Alejandro Balazs (Addgene plasmid # 212380 ; http://n2t.net/addgene:212380 ; RRID:Addgene_212380)
